>Addgene plasmid #70556 | R777-E272 Hs.RB1-nostop | depositor full sequence | sequence record 126005 | Full Sequence
TTAACGCTAGCATGGATGTTTTCCCAGTCACGACGTTGTAAAACGACGGCCAGTCTTAAAATTCGAGCTC
GGTCCGAGGATCCGAAATAATGATTTTATTTTGACTGATAGTGACCTGTTCGTTGCAACAAATTGATAAG
CAATGCTTTTTTATAATGCCAACTTTGTACAAAAAAGTTGGCACCATGCCGCCCAAAACCCCCCGAAAAA
CGGCCGCCACCGCCGCCGCTGCCGCCGCGGAACCCCCGGCACCGCCGCCGCCGCCCCCTCCTGAGGAGGA
CCCAGAGCAGGACAGCGGCCCGGAGGACCTGCCTCTCGTCAGGCTTGAGTTTGAAGAAACAGAAGAACCT
GATTTTACTGCATTATGTCAGAAATTAAAGATACCAGATCATGTCAGAGAGAGAGCTTGGTTAACTTGGG
AGAAAGTTTCATCTGTGGATGGAGTATTGGGAGGTTATATTCAAAAGAAAAAGGAACTGTGGGGAATCTG
TATCTTTATTGCAGCAGTTGACCTAGATGAGATGTCGTTCACTTTTACTGAGCTACAGAAAAACATAGAA
ATCAGTGTCCATAAATTCTTTAACTTACTAAAAGAAATTGATACCAGTACCAAAGTTGATAATGCTATGT
CAAGACTGTTGAAGAAGTATGATGTATTGTTTGCACTCTTCAGCAAATTGGAAAGGACATGTGAACTTAT
ATATTTGACACAACCCAGCAGTTCGATATCTACTGAAATAAATTCTGCATTGGTGCTAAAAGTTTCTTGG
ATCACATTTTTATTAGCTAAAGGGGAAGTATTACAAATGGAAGATGATCTGGTGATTTCATTTCAGTTAA
TGCTATGTGTCCTTGACTATTTTATTAAACTCTCACCTCCCATGTTGCTCAAAGAACCATATAAAACAGC
TGTTATACCCATTAATGGTTCACCTCGAACACCCAGGCGAGGTCAGAACAGGAGTGCACGGATAGCAAAA
CAACTAGAAAATGATACAAGAATTATTGAAGTTCTCTGTAAAGAACATGAATGTAATATAGATGAGGTGA
AAAATGTTTATTTCAAAAATTTTATACCTTTTATGAATTCTCTTGGACTTGTAACATCTAATGGACTTCC
AGAGGTTGAAAATCTTTCTAAACGATACGAAGAAATTTATCTTAAAAATAAAGATCTAGATGCAAGATTA
TTTTTGGATCATGATAAAACTCTTCAGACTGATTCTATAGACAGTTTTGAAACACAGAGAACACCACGAA
AAAGTAACCTTGATGAAGAGGTGAATGTAATTCCTCCACACACTCCAGTTAGGACTGTTATGAACACTAT
CCAACAATTAATGATGATTTTAAATTCAGCAAGTGATCAACCTTCAGAAAATCTGATTTCCTATTTTAAC
AACTGCACAGTGAATCCAAAAGAAAGTATACTGAAAAGAGTGAAGGATATAGGATACATCTTTAAAGAGA
AATTTGCTAAAGCTGTGGGACAGGGTTGTGTCGAAATTGGATCACAGCGATACAAACTTGGAGTTCGCTT
GTATTACCGAGTAATGGAATCCATGCTTAAATCAGAAGAAGAACGATTATCCATTCAAAATTTTAGCAAA
CTTCTGAATGACAACATTTTTCATATGTCTTTATTGGCGTGCGCTCTTGAGGTTGTAATGGCCACATATA
GCAGAAGTACATCTCAGAATCTTGATTCTGGAACAGATTTGTCTTTCCCATGGATTCTGAATGTGCTTAA
TTTAAAAGCCTTTGATTTTTACAAAGTGATCGAAAGTTTTATCAAAGCAGAAGGCAACTTGACAAGAGAA
ATGATAAAACATTTAGAACGATGTGAACATCGAATCATGGAATCCCTTGCATGGCTCTCAGATTCACCTT
TATTTGATCTTATTAAACAATCAAAGGACCGAGAAGGACCAACTGATCACCTTGAATCTGCTTGTCCTCT
TAATCTTCCTCTCCAGAATAATCACACTGCAGCAGATATGTATCTTTCTCCTGTAAGATCTCCAAAGAAA
AAAGGTTCAACTACGCGTGTAAATTCTACTGCAAATGCAGAGACACAAGCAACCTCAGCCTTCCAGACCC
AGAAGCCATTGAAATCTACCTCTCTTTCACTGTTTTATAAAAAAGTGTATCGGCTAGCCTATCTCCGGCT
AAATACACTTTGTGAACGCCTTCTGTCTGAGCACCCAGAATTAGAACATATCATCTGGACCCTTTTCCAG
CACACCCTGCAGAATGAGTATGAACTCATGAGAGACAGGCATTTGGACCAAATTATGATGTGTTCCATGT
ATGGCATATGCAAAGTGAAGAATATAGACCTTAAATTCAAAATCATTGTAACAGCATACAAGGATCTTCC
TCATGCTGTTCAGGAGACATTCAAACGTGTTTTGATCAAAGAAGAGGAGTATGATTCTATTATAGTATTC
TATAACTCGGTCTTCATGCAGAGACTGAAAACAAATATTTTGCAGTATGCTTCCACCAGGCCCCCTACCT
TGTCACCAATACCTCACATTCCTCGAAGCCCTTACAAGTTTCCTAGTTCACCCTTACGGATTCCTGGAGG
GAACATCTATATTTCACCCCTGAAGAGTCCATATAAAATTTCAGAAGGTCTGCCAACACCAACAAAAATG
ACTCCAAGATCAAGAATCTTAGTATCAATTGGTGAATCATTCGGGACTTCTGAGAAGTTCCAGAAAATAA
ATCAGATGGTATGTAACAGCGACCGTGTGCTCAAAAGAAGTGCTGAAGGAAGCAACCCTCCTAAACCACT
GAAAAAACTACGCTTTGATATTGAAGGATCAGATGAAGCAGATGGAAGTAAACATCTCCCAGGAGAGTCC
AAATTTCAGCAGAAACTGGCAGAAATGACTTCTACTCGAACACGAATGCAAAAGCAGAAAATGAATGATA
GCATGGATACCTCAAACAAGGAAGAGAAATCAACTTTCTTGTACAAAGTTGGCATTATAGGAAAGCATTG
CTTATCAATTTGTTGCAACGAACAGGTCACTATCAGTCAAAATAAAATCATTATTTGCATGCAAGCTTAG
ATCCTCTAGACCAGCCAGGACAGAAATGCCTCGACTTCGCTGCTACCCAAGGTTGCCGGGTGACGCACAC
CGTGGAAACGGATGAAGGCACGAACCCAGTGGACATAAGCCTGTTCGGTTCGTAAGCTGTAATGCAAGTA
GCGTATGCGCTCACGCAACTGGTCCAGAACCTTGACCGAACGCAGCGGTGGTAACGGCGCAGTGGCGGTT
TTCATGGCTTGTTATGACTGTTTTTTTGGGGTACAGTCTATGCCTCGGGCATCCAAGCAGCAAGCGCGTT
ACGCCGTGGGTCGATGTTTGATGTTATGGAGCAGCAACGATGTTACGCAGCAGGGCAGTCGCCCTAAAAC
AAAGTTAAACATTATGAGGGAAGCGGTGATCGCCGAAGTATCGACTCAACTATCAGAGGTAGTTGGCGTC
ATCGAGCGCCATCTCGAACCGACGTTGCTGGCCGTACATTTGTACGGCTCCGCAGTGGATGGCGGCCTGA
AGCCACACAGTGATATTGATTTGCTGGTTACGGTGACCGTAAGGCTTGATGAAACAACGCGGCGAGCTTT
GATCAACGACCTTTTGGAAACTTCGGCTTCCCCTGGAGAGAGCGAGATTCTCCGCGCTGTAGAAGTCACC
ATTGTTGTGCACGACGACATCATTCCGTGGCGTTATCCAGCTAAGCGCGAACTGCAATTTGGAGAATGGC
AGCGCAATGACATTCTTGCAGGTATCTTCGAGCCAGCCACGATCGACATTGATCTGGCTATCTTGCTGAC
AAAAGCAAGAGAACATAGCGTTGCCTTGGTAGGTCCAGCGGCGGAGGAACTCTTTGATCCGGTTCCTGAA
CAGGATCTATTTGAGGCGCTAAATGAAACCTTAACGCTATGGAACTCGCCGCCCGACTGGGCTGGCGATG
AGCGAAATGTAGTGCTTACGTTGTCCCGCATTTGGTACAGCGCAGTAACCGGCAAAATCGCGCCGAAGGA
TGTCGCTGCCGACTGGGCAATGGAGCGCCTGCCGGCCCAGTATCAGCCCGTCATACTTGAAGCTAGACAG
GCTTATCTTGGACAAGAAGAAGATCGCTTGGCCTCGCGCGCAGATCAGTTGGAAGAATTTGTCCACTACG
TGAAAGGCGAGATCACCAAGGTAGTCGGCAAATAACCCTCGAGCCACCCATGACCAAAATCCCTTAACGT
GAGTTACGCGTCGTTCCACTGAGCGTCAGACCCCGTAGAAAAGATCAAAGGATCTTCTTGAGATCCTTTT
TTTCTGCGCGTAATCTGCTGCTTGCAAACAAAAAAACCACCGCTACCAGCGGTGGTTTGTTTGCCGGATC
AAGAGCTACCAACTCTTTTTCCGAAGGTAACTGGCTTCAGCAGAGCGCAGATACCAAATACTGTCCTTCT
AGTGTAGCCGTAGTTAGGCCACCACTTCAAGAACTCTGTAGCACCGCCTACATACCTCGCTCTGCTAATC
CTGTTACCAGTGGCTGCTGCCAGTGGCGATAAGTCGTGTCTTACCGGGTTGGACTCAAGACGATAGTTAC
CGGATAAGGCGCAGCGGTCGGGCTGAACGGGGGGTTCGTGCACACAGCCCAGCTTGGAGCGAACGACCTA
CACCGAACTGAGATACCTACAGCGTGAGCATTGAGAAAGCGCCACGCTTCCCGAAGGGAGAAAGGCGGAC
AGGTATCCGGTAAGCGGCAGGGTCGGAACAGGAGAGCGCACGAGGGAGCTTCCAGGGGGAAACGCCTGGT
ATCTTTATAGTCCTGTCGGGTTTCGCCACCTCTGACTTGAGCGTCGATTTTTGTGATGCTCGTCAGGGGG
GCGGAGCCTATGGAAAAACGCCAGCAACGCGGCCTTTTTACGGTTCCTGGCCTTTTGCTGGCCTTTTGCT
CACATGTTCTTTCCTGCGTTATCCCCTGATTCTGTGGATAACCGTATTACCGCCTTTGAGTGAGCTGATA
CCGCTCGCCGCAGCCGAACGACCGAGCGCAGCGAGTCAGTGAGCGAGGAAGCGGAAGAGCGCCCAATACG
CAAACCGCCTCTCCCCGCGCGTTGGCCGATTCATTAATGCAGCTGGCACGACAGGTTTCCCGACTGGAAA
GCGGGCAGTGAGCGCAACGCAATTAATACGCGTACCGCTAGCCAGGAAGAGTTTGTAGAAACGCAAAAAG
GCCATCCGTCAGGATGGCCTTCTGCTTAGTTTGATGCCTGGCAGTTTATGGCGGGCGTCCTGCCCGCCAC
CCTCCGGGCCGTTGCTTCACAACGTTCAAATCCGCTCCCGGCGGATTTGTCCTACTCAGGAGAGCGTTCA
CCGACAAACAACAGATAAAACGAAAGGCCCAGTCTTCCGACTGAGCCTTTCGTTTTATTTGATGCCTGGC
AGTTCCCTACTCTCGCG
Features (pLannotate 1.2.2; 11 found; start..end, strand, type, name):
     18..54      -  CDS            lacZα (fragment): LacZα fragment of β-galactosidase; lacZ fragment
     85..180     +  protein_bind   attL3: mutant version of attL; recombination site for the Gateway® LR reaction LR Clonase™
    186..2969    +  CDS            RB1: RB_HUMAN - Experimental evidence at protein level: Swiss-Prot protein existence level 1. (Microbial infection) In case of viral infections, interactions with SV40 large T antigen, HPV E7 protein or adenovirus E1A protein induce the disassembly of RB1-E2F1 complex thereby disrupting RB1's activity. From Homo sapiens (Human).
   2974..3067    -  protein_bind   attL2 (fragment): mutant version of attL; recombination site for the Gateway® LR reaction LR Clonase™
   3182..3205    +  promoter       Pc promoter (fragment): intI1 (promoter lies within the coding sequence); class 1 integron promoter
   3381..3437    +  CDS            GmR (fragment): gentamycin acetyltransferase; aacC1; confers resistance to gentamycin
   3444..4235    +  CDS            SmR: aminoglycoside adenylyltransferase (Murphy, 1985); aadA; confers resistance to spectinomycin and streptomycin
   4328..4916    +  rep_origin     ori: high-copy-number ColE1/pMB1/pBR322/pUC origin of replication
   5099..5191    +  CDS            lacI (fragment): lac repressor; lacI; The lac repressor binds to the lac operator to inhibit transcription in E. coli. This inhibition can be relieved by adding lactose or isopropyl-β-D-thiogalactopyranoside (IPTG).
   5246..5273    -  terminator     rrnB T2 terminator: transcription terminator T2 from the E. coli rrnB gene
   5405..5448    +  terminator     rrnB T1 terminator: Escherichia coli rrnB; transcription terminator T1 from the E. coli rrnB gene
