[The description below was written by a language model from this plasmid's Addgene catalogue record and pLannotate feature annotations shown in this document.]
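Description:
R777-E272 Hs.RB1-nostop is a Gateway entry clone built on the pDonor-255 backbone, carrying the human RB1 open reading frame (reference transcript NM_000321.2) without its stop codon. The full plasmid is 5,477 nt, of which the RB1 coding sequence accounts for 2,784 bp. It is a bacterial propagation and cloning vector rather than an expression construct. It replicates at high copy from a ColE1/pUC-type origin and is selected with spectinomycin through an aadA aminoglycoside adenylyltransferase gene, which appears to be driven by a fragment of a class 1 integron Pc promoter lying upstream. Short annotated remnants of gentamicin acetyltransferase, lacZα and lacI are non-functional leftovers of the backbone's construction. The rrnB T1 and T2 terminators sit upstream of the cloning region, where they would insulate the insert from read-through transcription.

The RB1 ORF, encoding the retinoblastoma tumour suppressor protein that binds E2F transcription factors, is flanked by two attL recombination sites. The feature annotation calls the upstream site attL3 and the downstream one a partial attL2; the record itself does not say which attL variants are intended, so the automated site names should be treated cautiously. No promoter for eukaryotic or bacterial expression of RB1 is annotated, so expression depends on moving the ORF into a destination vector by an LR Clonase reaction. Because the native stop codon is omitted, translation can continue through the downstream recombination site into sequences supplied by the destination vector. This makes the clone suited to building C-terminal fusions of RB1 with epitope tags, fluorescent proteins or other partners.
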