Addgene plasmid #70556: R777-E272 Hs.RB1-nostop
Purpose: Gateway ORF clone of human RB1 [NM_000321.2] without stop codon (for C-terminal fusions)
Depositing lab: Dominic Esposito. Depositing organization: National Cancer Institute (NCI).
Backbone
  Vector backbone: pDonor-255
  Backbone size w/o insert (bp): 2693
  Vector type: Gateway Entry Clone
Growth in bacteria
  Bacterial resistance: Spectinomycin, 50 μg/mL
  Growth temperature: 37°C
  Growth strain: DH10B
  Copy number: High Copy
Gene/Insert
  Gene/Insert name: RB1
  Species: H. sapiens (human)
  Insert size (bp): 2784
  GenBank ID: NM_000321.2
  Entrez Gene: RB1 (a.k.a. OSRC, PPP1R130, RB, p105-Rb, p110-RB1, pRb, pp110)
  Cloning method: Gateway Cloning
  Sequencing primers: 5′ M13F 23-mer (5'-CCCAGTCACGACGTTGTAAAACG); 3′ attLR 23-mer (5'-TAACATCAGAGATTTTGAGACAC)
Terms and licenses: Academic/Nonprofit Terms; Industry Terms: Not Available to Industry
How to cite: R777-E272 Hs.RB1-nostop was a gift from Dominic Esposito (Addgene plasmid # 70556 ; http://n2t.net/addgene:70556 ; RRID:Addgene_70556)
