>Addgene plasmid #70556 | R777-E272 Hs.RB1-nostop | addgene partial sequence | sequence record 130578 | pCR8_R1 5'-cgaaccgaacaggcttatgt-3'
CGGTGTGCGTCACCCGGCAACCTTGGGTAGCAGCGAAGTCGAGGCATTTCTGTCCTGGCTGGTCTAGAGG
ATCTAAGCTTGCATGCAAATAATGATTTTATTTTGACTGATAGTGACCTGTTCGTTGCAACAAATTGATA
AGCAATGCTTTCCTATAATGCCAACTTTGTACAAGAAAGTTGATTTCTCTTCCTTGTTTGAGGTATCCAT
GCTATCATTCATTTTCTGCTTTTGCATTCGTGTTCGAGTAGAAGTCATTTCTGCCAGTTTCTGCTGAAAT
TTGGACTCTCCTGGGAGATGTTTACTTCCATCTGCTTCATCTGATCCTTCAATATCAAAGCGTAGTTTTT
TCAGTGGTTTAGGAGGGTTGCTTCCTTCAGCACTTCTTTTGAGCACACGGTCGCTGTTACATACCATCTG
ATTTATTTTCTGGAACTTCTCAGAAGTCCCGAATGATTCACCAATTGATACTAAGATTCTTGATCTTGGA
GTCATTTTTGTTGGTGTTGGCAGACCTTCTGAAATTTTATATGGACTCTTCAGGGGTGAAATATAGATGT
TCCCTCCAGGAATCCGTAAGGGTGAACTAGGAAACTTGTAAGGGCTTCGAGGAATGTGAGGTATTGGTGA
CAAGGTAGGGGGCCTGGTGGAAGCATACTGCAAAATATTTGTTTTCAGTCTCTGCATGAAGACCGAGTTA
TAGAATACTATAATAGAATCATACTCCTCTTCTTTGATCAAAACACGTTTGAATGTCTCCTGAACAGCAT
GAGGAAGATCCTTGTATGCTGTTACAATGATTTTGAATTTAAGGTCTATATTCTTCACTTTGCATATGCC
ATACATGGAACACATCATAATTTGGTCCAAATGCCTGTCTCTCATGAGTTCATACTCATTCTGCAGGGTG
TGCTGGAAAAGGGTCCAGATGATATGTTCTAATTCTGGGTGCTCAGACAGAA
